Addgene plasmid #39560: KHBD00447
Depositing lab: Bart Deplancke. Depositing organization: Swiss Federal Institute of Technology (EPFL). Publication: Automated protein-DNA interaction screening of Drosophila regulatory elements. Korneel Hens, Jean-Daniel Feuz, Alina Isakova, Antonina Lagovitina, Andreas Massouras, Julien Bryois, Patrick Callaerts, Susan E. Celniker, Bart Deplancke. Nat Methods. 2011 Oct 30;8(12):1065-70. 10.1038/nmeth.1763 PubMed 22037703.
Backbone
  Vector backbone: pDONR221
  Backbone manufacturer: Invitrogen
  Backbone size w/o insert (bp): 2536
  Vector type: Gateway DONR vector
Growth in bacteria
  Bacterial resistance: Kanamycin, 50 μg/mL
  Growth temperature: 37°C
  Growth strain: DH5alpha
  Copy number: High Copy
Gene/Insert
  Gene/Insert name: CG4404 (alt name: FBgn0030432)
  Species: D. melanogaster (fly)
  Insert size (bp): 924
  Entrez Gene: CG4404 (a.k.a. Dmel_CG4404, Dmel\CG4404)
  Promoter: none
  Cloning method: Gateway Cloning
  Sequencing primers: 5′ M13-F20; 3′ M13R
Terms and licenses: Academic/Nonprofit Terms; Industry Terms: Not Available to Industry
Depositor comments: Please note that the ORFs in this collection were cloned open-ended (without a stop codon).
How to cite: KHBD00447 was a gift from Bart Deplancke (Addgene plasmid # 39560 ; http://n2t.net/addgene:39560 ; RRID:Addgene_39560)
