[The description below was written by a language model from this plasmid's Addgene catalogue record.]
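Description:
KHBD00447 is a Gateway entry clone built in the pDONR221 backbone, carrying the open reading frame of the Drosophila melanogaster gene CG4404 (FBgn0030432). The insert is 924 bp in a backbone of about 2.5 kb, and it was introduced by Gateway recombination cloning, so the ORF is expected to sit between attL recombination sites, as in any entry clone derived from a DONR vector. The plasmid is maintained at high copy number in standard E. coli cloning strains under kanamycin selection. No feature table accompanies the record, so the origin of replication and the exact site arrangement are not documented here beyond what the backbone name implies. M13 forward and reverse primer sites flank the insert for sequence verification.

The construct has no promoter driving the insert and is not an expression vector in its own right. It serves as a shuttle from which the CG4404 coding sequence can be moved by an LR recombination reaction into any compatible Gateway destination vector, which then supplies the promoter, tags and host-specific elements. The depositor notes that ORFs in this collection were cloned open-ended, without a stop codon, which permits in-frame C-terminal fusions to tags or functional domains encoded by the destination vector. It also means that a stop codon must come from the destination vector. The clone belongs to a collection associated with a study on automated protein-DNA interaction screening of Drosophila regulatory elements, which suggests its intended use is generating fusion constructs for such assays. The record does not describe the function of CG4404 itself.
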