>Addgene plasmid #39560 | KHBD00447 | depositor partial sequence | sequence record 50000 | KHBD00447 sequence 924 bps
ATGTGCTGGGTCGCAATGGCGCGCAAGGACGATCCCGTTTTCAATGTGCGGTTCGTGCAGTTCGTGGAGA
ATCAGCCGTGCCTGTGGAACTACACGCATCCGGGCTACAGCAAGAAGGAGGATGTGCAGAGGGCGTGGCA
GCAGGTTGCCAACGATATCAAGGACACGGTTCGCAACTGTCGCGAGCGATGGCGCACCATAAGGAGCAGC
TTCCTGCGATCCCTGAAGCTGGCACGCACACAAACGGGACGCGGCAAGCGCAAATACTACCTATCGAAGT
ATCTTCAGTTTCTCGTTCCGTTCACCAAGTCGCGATCCTGCCACAAGCAGCTGCCGGGCATGGTGCTCCG
CAAACCCGGCCAAGCTGCCACTGCTCAGCAGGAAGATGAGGTGGTGGCGGCGGAGGAGGAGGCCAAGGTG
AGCGATGGTGAGATGCCGCTGGACGTTCAGGTGTCCGAGGAGGAGCATCGTCGTAATCAGGAACAGGATC
GGGAGCAACCCACCGCCTGTTTGCCGCTCCGCCTGCATTCCATCAAAGTGGAGCACGATTCGTCAAATGC
GAACCAGCAGCTGGAGCGGATGGTGAGCCAGCAGTCGCTGGTCTCGGTGCCCGCCGCCGCGCTGGGCAAT
CACCTGGGCTGGTCGGATCTGACGCAGTGGTTCAAGGGACATGGCAGCGGTCATCACAAGTTAACCACAA
CAACAACAACACCAACACCACCACCACCGCCGCCGCAGCCGGCTACGTCAGCTCTAAGTGTTTTCACTGG
CGGACCAGGAGGAGGTGGCTCACAACCGGATGCCGACTACTCCTTTCTGATCAGCCTGCATCCGTACATC
AAGGAGATGAACGGCAAGCAGAATCGAAAGTTTCGACAGAAGGTCGTCGGACTCATCGACGATATTCTGG
ATAACAAGGATGTC
