>Addgene plasmid #39560 | KHBD00447 | addgene partial sequence | sequence record 51441 | M13Rev
TCAGCTTGGAGGCAATAATGATTTTATTTTGACTGATAGTGACCTGTTCGTTGCAACAAATTGATAAGCA
ATGCTTTCTTATAATGCCAACTTTGTACAAGAAAGTTGGCAAGACATCCTTGTTATCCAGAATATCGTCG
ATGAGTCCGACGACCTTCTGTCGAAACTTTCGATTCTGCTTGCCGTTCATCTCCTTGATGTACGGATGCA
GGCTGATCAGAAAGGAGTAGTCGGCATCCGGTTGTGAGCCACCTCCTCCTGGTCCGCCAGTGAAAACACT
TAGAGCTGACGTAGCCGGCTGCGGCGGCGGTGGTGGTGGTGTTGGTGTTGTTGTTGTTGTGGTTAACTTG
TGATGACCGCTGCCATGTCCCTTGAACCACTGCGTCAGATCCGACCAGCCCAGGTGATTGCCCAGCGCGG
CGGCGGGCACCGAGACCAGCGACTGCTGGCTCACCATCCGCTCCAGCTGCTGGTTCGCATTTGACGAATC
GTGCTCCACTTTGATGGAATGCAGGCGGAGCGGCAAACAGGCGGTGGGTTGCTCCCGATCCTGTTCCTGA
TTACGACGATGCTCCTCCTCGGACACCTGAACGTCCAGCGGCATCTCACCATCGCTCACCTTGGCCTCCT
CCTCCGCCGCCACCACCTCATCTTCCTGCTGAGCAGTGGCAGCTTGGCCGGGTTTGCGGAGCACCATGCC
CGGCAGCTGCTTGTGGCAGGATCGCGACTTGGTGAACGGAACGAGAA
